>Addgene plasmid #116510 | pHAGE-PIK3CA-M1043I | addgene full sequence | sequence record 242643 | Addgene NGS Result
TGGAAGGGCTAATTCACTCCCAAAGAAGACAAGATATCCTTGATCTGTGGATCTACCACACACAAGGCTA
CTTCCCTGATTAGCAGAACTACACACCAGGGCCAGGGGTCAGATATCCACTGACCTTTGGATGGTGCTAC
AAGCTAGTACCAGTTGAGCCAGATAAGGTAGAAGAGGCCAATAAAGGAGAGAACACCAGCTTGTTACACC
CTGTGAGCCTGCATGGGATGGATGACCCGGAGAGAGAAGTGTTAGAGTGGAGGTTTGACAGCCGCCTAGC
ATTTCATCACGTGGCCCGAGAGCTGCATCCGGAGTACTTCAAGAACTGCTGATATCGAGCTTGCTACAAG
GGACTTTCCGCTGGGGACTTTCCAGGGAGGCGTGGCCTGGGCGGGACTGGGGAGTGGCGAGCCCTCAGAT
CCTGCATATAAGCAGCTGCTTTTTGCCTGTACTGGGTCTCTCTGGTTAGACCAGATCTGAGCCTGGGAGC
TCTCTGGCTAACTAGGGAACCCACTGCTTAAGCCTCAATAAAGCTTGCCTTGAGTGCTTCAAGTAGTGTG
TGCCCGTCTGTTGTGTGACTCTGGTAACTAGAGATCCCTCAGACCCTTTTAGTCAGTGTGGAAAATCTCT
AGCAGTGGCGCCCGAACAGGGACTTGAAAGCGAAAGGGAAACCAGAGGAGCTCTCTCGACGCAGGACTCG
GCTTGCTGAAGCGCGCACGGCAAGAGGCGAGGGGCGGCGACTGGTGAGTACGCCAAAAATTTTGACTAGC
GGAGGCTAGAAGGAGAGAGATGGGTGCGAGAGCGTCAGTATTAAGCGGGGGAGAATTAGATCGCGATGGG
AAAAAATTCGGTTAAGGCCAGGGGGAAAGAAAAAATATAAATTAAAACATATAGTATGGGCAAGCAGGGA
GCTAGAACGATTCGCAGTTAATCCTGGCCTGTTAGAAACATCAGAAGGCTGTAGACAAATACTGGGACAG
CTACAACCATCCCTTCAGACAGGATCAGAAGAACTTAGATCATTATATAATACAGTAGCAACCCTCTATT
GTGTGCATCAAAGGATAGAGATAAAAGACACCAAGGAAGCTTTAGACAAGATAGAGGAAGAGCAAAACAA
AAGTAAGACCACCGCACAGCAAGCGGCCGGCCGCTGATCTTCAGACCTGGAGGAGGAGATATGAGGGACA
ATTGGAGAAGTGAATTATATAAATATAAAGTAGTAAAAATTGAACCATTAGGAGTAGCACCCACCAAGGC
AAAGAGAAGAGTGGTGCAGAGAGAAAAAAGAGCAGTGGGAATAGGAGCTTTGTTCCTTGGGTTCTTGGGA
GCAGCAGGAAGCACTATGGGCGCAGCGTCAATGACGCTGACGGTACAGGCCAGACAATTATTGTCTGGTA
TAGTGCAGCAGCAGAACAATTTGCTGAGGGCTATTGAGGCGCAACAGCATCTGTTGCAACTCACAGTCTG
GGGCATCAAGCAGCTCCAGGCAAGAATCCTGGCTGTGGAAAGATACCTAAAGGATCAACAGCTCCTGGGG
ATTTGGGGTTGCTCTGGAAAACTCATTTGCACCACTGCTGTGCCTTGGAATGCTAGTTGGAGTAATAAAT
CTCTGGAACAGATTTGGAATCACACGACCTGGATGGAGTGGGACAGAGAAATTAACAATTACACAAGCTT
AATACACTCCTTAATTGAAGAATCGCAAAACCAGCAAGAAAAGAATGAACAAGAATTATTGGAATTAGAT
AAATGGGCAAGTTTGTGGAATTGGTTTAACATAACAAATTGGCTGTGGTATATAAAATTATTCATAATGA
TAGTAGGAGGCTTGGTAGGTTTAAGAATAGTTTTTGCTGTACTTTCTATAGTGAATAGAGTTAGGCAGGG
ATATTCACCATTATCGTTTCAGACCCACCTCCCAACCCCGAGGGGACCCGACAGGCCCGAAGGAATAGAA
GAAGAAGGTGGAGAGAGAGACAGAGACAGATCCATTCGATTAGTGAACGGATCTCGACGGTATCGCCGAA
TTCACAAATGGCAGTATTCATCCACAATTTTAAAAGAAAAGGGGGGATTGGGGGGTACAGTGCAGGGGAA
AGAATAGTAGACATAATAGCAACAGACATACAAACTAAAGAATTACAAAAACAAATTACAAAAATTCAAA
ATTTTCGGGTTTATTACAGGGACAGCAGAGATCCAGTTTGGACTAGTCGTGAGGCTCCGGTGCCCGTCAG
TGGGCAGAGCGCACATCGCCCACAGTCCCCGAGAAGTTGGGGGGAGGGGTCGGCAATTGAACCGGTGCCT
AGAGAAGGTGGCGCGGGGTAAACTGGGAAAGTGATGTCGTGTACTGGCTCCGCCTTTTTCCCGAGGGTGG
GGGAGAACCGTATATAAGTGCAGTAGTCGCCGTGAACGTTCTTTTTCGCAACGGGTTTGCCGCCAGAACA
CAGGTAAGTGCCGTGTGTGGTTCCCGCGGGCCTGGCCTCTTTACGGGTTATGGCCCTTGCGTGCCTTGAA
TTACTTCCACCTGGCTGCAGTACGTGATTCTTGATCCCGAGCTTCGGGTTGGAAGTGGGTGGGAGAGTTC
GAGGCCTTGCGCTTAAGGAGCCCCTTCGCCTCGTGCTTGAGTTGAGGCCTGGCCTGGGCGCTGGGGCCGC
CGCGTGCGAATCTGGTGGCACCTTCGCGCCTGTCTCGCTGCTTTCGATAAGTCTCTAGCCATTTAAAATT
TTTGATGACCTGCTGCGACGCTTTTTTTCTGGCAAGATAGTCTTGTAAATGCGGGCCAAGATCTGCACAC
TGGTATTTCGGTTTTTGGGGCCGCGGGCGGCGACGGGGCCCGTGCGTCCCAGCGCACATGTTCGGCGAGG
CGGGGCCTGCGAGCGCGGCCACCGAGAATCGGACGGGGGTAGTCTCAAGCTGGCCGGCCTGCTCTGGTGC
CTGGCCTCGCGCCGCCGTGTATCGCCCCGCCCTGGGCGGCAAGGCTGGCCCGGTCGGCACCAGTTGCGTG
AGCGGAAAGATGGCCGCTTCCCGGCCCTGCTGCAGGGAGCTCAAAATGGAGGACGCGGCGCTCGGGAGAG
CGGGCGGGTGAGTCACCCACACAAAGGAAAAGGGCCTTTCCGTCCTCAGCCGTCGCTTCATGTGACTCCA
CGGAGTACCGGGCGCCGTCCAGGCACCTCGATTAGTTCTCGAGCTTTTGGAGTACGTCGTCTTTAGGTTG
GGGGGAGGGGTTTTATGCGATGGAGTTTCCCCACACTGAGTGGGTGGAGACTGAAGTTAGGCCAGCTTGG
CACTTGATGTAATTCTCCTTGGAATTTGCCCTTTTTGAGTTTGGATCTTGGTTCATTCTCAAGCCTCAGA
CAGTGGTTCAAAGTTTTTTTCTTCCATTTCAGGTGTCGTGAAGCGGCCCTGCAGATATCAACAAGTTTGT
ACAAAAAAGCAGGCACCATGCCTCCAAGACCATCATCAGGTGAACTGTGGGGCATCCACTTGATGCCCCC
AAGAATCCTAGTAGAATGTTTACTACCAAATGGAATGATAGTGACTTTAGAATGCCTCCGTGAGGCTACA
TTAATAACCATAAAGCATGAACTATTTAAAGAAGCAAGAAAATACCCCCTCCATCAACTTCTTCAAGATG
AATCTTCTTACATTTTCGTAAGTGTTACTCAAGAAGCAGAAAGGGAAGAATTTTTTGATGAAACAAGACG
ACTTTGTGACCTTCGGCTTTTTCAACCCTTTTTAAAAGTAATTGAACCAGTAGGCAACCGTGAAGAAAAG
ATCCTCAATCGAGAAATTGGTTTTGCTATCGGCATGCCAGTGTGTGAATTTGATATGGTTAAAGATCCAG
AAGTACAGGACTTCCGAAGAAATATTCTGAACGTTTGTAAAGAAGCTGTGGATCTTAGGGACCTCAATTC
ACCTCATAGTAGAGCAATGTATGTCTATCCTCCAAATGTAGAATCTTCACCAGAATTGCCAAAGCACATA
TATAATAAATTAGATAAAGGGCAAATAATAGTGGTGATCTGGGTAATAGTTTCTCCAAATAATGACAAGC
AGAAGTATACTCTGAAAATCAACCATGACTGTGTACCAGAACAAGTAATTGCTGAAGCAATCAGGAAAAA
AACTCGAAGTATGTTGCTATCCTCTGAACAACTAAAACTCTGTGTTTTAGAATATCAGGGCAAGTATATT
TTAAAAGTGTGTGGATGTGATGAATACTTCCTAGAAAAATATCCTCTGAGTCAGTATAAGTATATAAGAA
GCTGTATAATGCTTGGGAGGATGCCCAATTTGATGTTGATGGCTAAAGAAAGCCTTTATTCTCAACTGCC
AATGGACTGTTTTACAATGCCATCTTATTCCAGACGCATTTCCACAGCTACACCATATATGAATGGAGAA
ACATCTACAAAATCCCTTTGGGTTATAAATAGTGCACTCAGAATAAAAATTCTTTGTGCAACCTACGTGA
ATGTAAATATTCGAGACATTGATAAGATCTATGTTCGAACAGGTATCTACCATGGAGGAGAACCCTTATG
TGACAATGTGAACACTCAAAGAGTACCTTGTTCCAATCCCAGGTGGAATGAATGGCTGAATTATGATATA
TACATTCCTGATCTTCCTCGTGCTGCTCGACTTTGCCTTTCCATTTGCTCTGTTAAAGGCCGAAAGGGTG
CTAAAGAGGAACACTGTCCATTGGCATGGGGAAATATAAACTTGTTTGATTACACAGACACTCTAGTATC
TGGAAAAATGGCTTTGAATCTTTGGCCAGTACCTCATGGATTAGAAGATTTGCTGAACCCTATTGGTGTT
ACTGGATCAAATCCAAATAAAGAAACTCCATGCTTAGAGTTGGAGTTTGACTGGTTCAGCAGTGTGGTAA
AGTTCCCAGATATGTCAGTGATTGAAGAGCATGCCAATTGGTCTGTATCCCGAGAAGCAGGATTTAGCTA
TTCCCACGCAGGACTGAGTAACAGACTAGCTAGAGACAATGAATTAAGGGAAAATGACAAAGAACAGCTC
AAAGCAATTTCTACACGAGATCCTCTCTCTGAAATCACTGAGCAGGAGAAAGATTTTCTATGGAGTCACA
GACACTATTGTGTAACTATCCCCGAAATTCTACCCAAATTGCTTCTGTCTGTTAAATGGAATTCTAGAGA
TGAAGTAGCCCAGATGTATTGCTTGGTAAAAGATTGGCCTCCAATCAAACCTGAACAGGCTATGGAACTT
CTGGACTGTAATTACCCAGATCCTATGGTTCGAGGTTTTGCTGTTCGGTGCTTGGAAAAATATTTAACAG
ATGACAAACTTTCTCAGTATTTAATTCAGCTAGTACAGGTCCTAAAATATGAACAATATTTGGATAACTT
GCTTGTGAGATTTTTACTGAAGAAAGCATTGACTAATCAAAGGATTGGGCACTTTTTCTTTTGGCATTTA
AAATCTGAGATGCACAATAAAACAGTTAGCCAGAGGTTTGGCCTGCTTTTGGAGTCCTATTGTCGTGCAT
GTGGGATGTATTTGAAGCACCTGAATAGGCAAGTCGAGGCAATGGAAAAGCTCATTAACTTAACTGACAT
TCTCAAACAGGAGAAGAAGGATGAAACACAAAAGGTACAGATGAAGTTTTTAGTTGAGCAAATGAGGCGA
CCAGATTTCATGGATGCTCTACAGGGCTTTCTGTCTCCTCTAAACCCTGCTCATCAACTAGGAAACCTCA
GGCTTGAAGAGTGTCGAATTATGTCCTCTGCAAAAAGGCCACTGTGGTTGAATTGGGAGAACCCAGACAT
CATGTCAGAGTTACTGTTTCAGAACAATGAGATCATCTTTAAAAATGGGGATGATTTACGGCAAGATATG
CTAACACTTCAAATTATTCGTATTATGGAAAATATCTGGCAAAATCAAGGTCTTGATCTTCGAATGTTAC
CTTATGGTTGTCTGTCAATCGGTGACTGTGTGGGACTTATTGAGGTGGTGCGAAATTCTCACACTATTAT
GCAAATTCAGTGCAAAGGCGGCTTGAAAGGTGCACTGCAGTTCAACAGCCACACACTACATCAGTGGCTC
AAAGACAAGAACAAAGGAGAAATATATGATGCAGCCATTGACCTGTTTACACGTTCATGTGCTGGATACT
GTGTAGCTACCTTCATTTTGGGAATTGGAGATCGTCACAATAGTAACATCATGGTGAAAGACGATGGACA
ACTGTTTCATATAGATTTTGGACACTTTTTGGATCACAAGAAGAAAAAATTTGGTTATAAACGAGAACGT
GTGCCATTTGTTTTGACACAGGATTTCTTAATAGTGATTAGTAAAGGAGCCCAAGAATGCACAAAGACAA
GAGAATTTGAGAGGTTTCAGGAGATGTGTTACAAGGCTTATCTAGCTATTCGACAGCATGCCAATCTCTT
CATAAATCTTTTCTCAATGATGCTTGGCTCTGGAATGCCAGAACTACAATCTTTTGATGACATTGCATAC
ATTCGAAAGACCCTAGCCTTAGATAAAACTGAGCAAGAGGCTTTGGAGTATTTCATGAAACAAATCAATG
ATGCACATCATGGTGGCTGGACAACAAAAATGGATTGGATCTTCCACACAATTAAACAGCATGCATTGAA
CTAGAACCCAGCTTTCTTGTACAAAGTGGTTGATATCCAGCACAGTGGCGGCCGCTCGAGTCTAGAGGGC
CCGCGGTTCGAAGGTAAGCCTATCCCTAACCCTCTCCTCGGTCTCGATTCTACGCGTACCGGTTAGTAAT
GAGATCCCTCCCCCCCCCCTAACGTTACTGGCCGAAGCCGCTTGGAATAAGGCCGGTGTGCGTTTGTCTA
TATGTTATTTTCCACCATATTGCCGTCTTTTGGCAATGTGAGGGCCCGGAAACCTGGCCCTGTCTTCTTG
ACGAGCATTCCTAGGGGTCTTTCCCCTCTCGCCAAAGGAATGCAAGGTCTGTTGAATGTCGTGAAGGAAG
CAGTTCCTCTGGAAGCTTCTTGAAGACAAACAACGTCTGTAGCGACCCTTTGCAGGCAGCGGAACCCCCC
ACCTGGCGACAGGTGCCTCTGCGGCCAAAAGCCACGTGTATAAGATACACCTGCAAAGGCGGCACAACCC
CAGTGCCACGTTGTGAGTTGGATAGTTGTGGAAAGAGTCAAATGGCTCTCCTCAAGCGTATTCAACAAGG
GGCTGAAGGATGCCCAGAAGGTACCCCATTGTATGGGATCTGATCTGGGGCCTCGGTGCACATGCTTTAC
ATGTGTTTAGTCGAGGTTAAAAAAACGTCTAGGCCCCCCGAACCACGGGGACGTGGTTTTCCTTTGAAAA
ACACGATGATAATATGGCCACACATATGACCGAGTACAAGCCCACGGTGCGCCTCGCCACCCGCGACGAC
GTCCCCAGGGCCGTACGCACCCTCGCCGCCGCGTTCGCCGACTACCCCGCCACGCGCCACACCGTCGATC
CGGACCGCCACATCGAGCGGGTCACCGAGCTGCAAGAACTCTTCCTCACGCGCGTCGGGCTCGACATCGG
CAAGGTGTGGGTCGCGGACGACGGCGCCGCGGTGGCGGTCTGGACCACGCCGGAGAGCGTCGAAGCGGGG
GCGGTGTTCGCCGAGATCGGCCCGCGCATGGCCGAGTTGAGCGGTTCCCGGCTGGCCGCGCAGCAACAGA
TGGAAGGCCTCCTGGCGCCGCACCGGCCCAAGGAGCCCGCGTGGTTCCTGGCCACCGTCGGCGTCTCGCC
CGACCACCAGGGCAAGGGTCTGGGCAGCGCCGTCGTGCTCCCCGGAGTGGAGGCGGCCGAGCGCGCCGGG
GTGCCCGCCTTCCTGGAGACCTCCGCGCCCCGCAACCTCCCCTTCTACGAGCGGCTCGGCTTCACCGTCA
CCGCCGACGTCGAGGTGCCCGAAGGACCGCGCACCTGGTGCATGACCCGCAAGCCCGGTGCCTAAATCGA
TAGATCCTAATCAACCTCTGGATTACAAAATTTGTGAAAGATTGACTGGTATTCTTAACTATGTTGCTCC
TTTTACGCTATGTGGATACGCTGCTTTAATGCCTTTGTATCATGCTATTGCTTCCCGTATGGCTTTCATT
TTCTCCTCCTTGTATAAATCCTGGTTGCTGTCTCTTTATGAGGAGTTGTGGCCCGTTGTCAGGCAACGTG
GCGTGGTGTGCACTGTGTTTGCTGACGCAACCCCCACTGGTTGGGGCATTGCCACCACCTGTCAGCTCCT
TTCCGGGACTTTCGCTTTCCCCCTCCCTATTGCCACGGCGGAACTCATCGCCGCCTGCCTTGCCCGCTGC
TGGACAGGGGCTCGGCTGTTGGGCACTGACAATTCCGTGGTGTTGTCGGGGAAATCATCGTCCTTTCCTT
GGCTGCTCGCCTGTGTTGCCACCTGGATTCTGCGCGGGACGTCCTTCTGCTACGTCCCTTCGGCCCTCAA
TCCAGCGGACCTTCCTTCCCGCGGCCTGCTGCCGGCTCTGCGGCCTCTTCCGCGTCTTCGCCTTCGCCCT
CAGACGAGTCGGATCTCCCTTTGGGCCGCCTCCCCGCCTGAGATCCTTTAAGACCAATGACTTACAAGGC
AGCTGTAGATCTTAGCCACTTTTTAAAAGAAAAGGGGGGACTGGAAGGGCTAATTCACTCCCAACGAAGA
CAAGATCTGCTTTTTGCTTGTACTGGGTCTCTCTGGTTAGACCAGATCTGAGCCTGGGAGCTCTCTGGCT
AACTAGGGAACCCACTGCTTAAGCCTCAATAAAGCTTGCCTTGAGTGCTTCAAGTAGTGTGTGCCCGTCT
GTTGTGTGACTCTGGTAACTAGAGATCCCTCAGACCCTTTTAGTCAGTGTGGAAAATCTCTAGCAGTAGT
AGTTCATGTCATCTTATTATTCAGTATTTATAACTTGCAAAGAAATGAATATCAGAGAGTGAGAGGCCCG
GGTTAATTAAGGAAAGGGCTAGATCATTCTTGAAGACGAAAGGGCCTCGTGATACGCCTATTTTTATAGG
TTAATGTCATGATAATAATGGTTTCTTAGACGTCAGGTGGCACTTTTCGGGGAAATGTGCGCGGAACCCC
TATTTGTTTATTTTTCTAAATACATTCAAATATGTATCCGCTCATGAGACAATAACCCTGATAAATGCTT
CAATAATATTGAAAAAGGAAGAGTATGAGTATTCAACATTTCCGTGTCGCCCTTATTCCCTTTTTTGCGG
CATTTTGCCTTCCTGTTTTTGCTCACCCAGAAACGCTGGTGAAAGTAAAAGATGCTGAAGATCAGTTGGG
TGCACGAGTGGGTTACATCGAACTGGATCTCAACAGCGGTAAGATCCTTGAGAGTTTTCGCCCCGAAGAA
CGTTTTCCAATGATGAGCACTTTTAAAGTTCTGCTATGTGGCGCGGTATTATCCCGTGTTGACGCCGGGC
AAGAGCAACTCGGTCGCCGCATACACTATTCTCAGAATGACTTGGTTGAGTACTCACCAGTCACAGAAAA
GCATCTTACGGATGGCATGACAGTAAGAGAATTATGCAGTGCTGCCATAACCATGAGTGATAACACTGCG
GCCAACTTACTTCTGACAACGATCGGAGGACCGAAGGAGCTAACCGCTTTTTTGCACAACATGGGGGATC
ATGTAACTCGCCTTGATCGTTGGGAACCGGAGCTGAATGAAGCCATACCAAACGACGAGCGTGACACCAC
GATGCCTGTAGCAATGGCAACAACGTTGCGCAAACTATTAACTGGCGAACTACTTACTCTAGCTTCCCGG
CAACAATTAATAGACTGGATGGAGGCGGATAAAGTTGCAGGACCACTTCTGCGCTCGGCCCTTCCGGCTG
GCTGGTTTATTGCTGATAAATCTGGAGCCGGTGAGCGTGGGTCTCGCGGTATCATTGCAGCACTGGGGCC
AGATGGTAAGCCCTCCCGTATCGTAGTTATCTACACGACGGGGAGTCAGGCAACTATGGATGAACGAAAT
AGACAGATCGCTGAGATAGGTGCCTCACTGATTAAGCATTGGTAACTGTCAGACCAAGTTTACTCATATA
TACTTTAGATTGATTTAAAACTTCATTTTTAATTTAAAAGGATCTAGGTGAAGATCCTTTTTGATAATCT
CATGACCAAAATCCCTTAACGTGAGTTTTCGTTCCACTGAGCGTCAGACCCCGTAGAAAAGATCAAAGGA
TCTTCTTGAGATCCTTTTTTTCTGCGCGTAATCTGCTGCTTGCAAACAAAAAAACCACCGCTACCAGCGG
TGGTTTGTTTGCCGGATCAAGAGCTACCAACTCTTTTTCCGAAGGTAACTGGCTTCAGCAGAGCGCAGAT
ACCAAATACTGTTCTTCTAGTGTAGCCGTAGTTAGGCCACCACTTCAAGAACTCTGTAGCACCGCCTACA
TACCTCGCTCTGCTAATCCTGTTACCAGTGGCTGCTGCCAGTGGCGATAAGTCGTGTCTTACCGGGTTGG
ACTCAAGACGATAGTTACCGGATAAGGCGCAGCGGTCGGGCTGAACGGGGGGTTCGTGCACACAGCCCAG
CTTGGAGCGAACGACCTACACCGAACTGAGATACCTACAGCGTGAGCTATGAGAAAGCGCCACGCTTCCC
GAAGGGAGAAAGGCGGACAGGTATCCGGTAAGCGGCAGGGTCGGAACAGGAGAGCGCACGAGGGAGCTTC
CAGGGGGAAACGCCTGGTATCTTTATAGTCCTGTCGGGTTTCGCCACCTCTGACTTGAGCGTCGATTTTT
GTGATGCTCGTCAGGGGGGCGGAGCCTATGGAAAAACGCCAGCAACGCGGCCTTTTTACGGTTCCTGGCC
TTTTGCTGGCCTTTTGCTCACATGTTCTTTCCTGCGTTATCCCCTGATTCTGTGGATAACCGTATTACCG
CCTTTGAGTGAGCTGATACCGCTCGCCGCAGCCGAACGACCGAGCGCAGCGAGTCAGTGAGCGAGGAAGC
GGAAGAGCGCCCAATACGCAAACCGCCTCTCCCCGCGCGTTGGCCGATTCATTAATGCAGCAAGCTCATG
GCTGACTAATTTTTTTTATTTATGCAGAGGCCGAGGCCGCCTCGGCCTCTGAGCTATTCCAGAAGTAGTG
AGGAGGCTTTTTTGGAGGCCTAGGCTTTTGCAAAAAGCTCCCCGTGGCACGACAGGTTTCCCGACTGGAA
AGCGGGCAGTGAGCGCAACGCAATTAATGTGAGTTAGCTCACTCATTAGGCACCCCAGGCTTTACACTTT
ATGCTTCCGGCTCGTATGTTGTGTGGAATTGTGAGCGGATAACAATTTCACACAGGAAACAGCTATGACA
TGATTACGAATTTCACAAATAAAGCATTTTTTTCACTGCATTCTAGTTGTGGTTTGTCCAAACTCATCAA
TGTATCTTATCATGTCTGGATCAACTGGATAACTCAAGCTAACCAAAATCATCCCAAACTTCCCACCCCA
TACCCTATTACCACTGCCAATTACCTGTGGTTTCATTTACTCTAAACCTGTGATTCCTCTGAATTATTTT
CATTTTAAAGAAATTGTATTTGTTAAATATGTACTACAAACTTAGTAGT
Features (pLannotate 1.2.2; 27 found; start..end, strand, type, name):
    377..634     +  LTR            5' LTR (truncated): truncated 5' long terminal repeat (LTR) from HIV-1
    681..806     +  misc_feature   HIV-1 Ψ: packaging signal of human immunodeficiency virus type 1
    790..1128    +  CDS            HIV-1 gag (fragment): gag protein from human immunodeficiency virus 1; gag
   1303..1536    +  misc_feature   RRE: The Rev response element (RRE) of HIV-1 allows for Rev-dependent mRNA export from the nucleus to the cytoplasm.
   1913..2013    +  CDS            Rev (fragment): human immunodeficiency virus 1 (HIV-1) Rev protein; rev; enhances nuclear export of unspliced and incompletely spliced viral mRNAs
   2058..2175    +  misc_feature   cPPT/CTS: central polypurine tract and central termination sequence of HIV-1
   2223..3401    +  promoter       EF-1α promoter: strong constitutive promoter for human elongation factor EF-1α
   3422..3442    +  protein_bind   attB1: mutant version of attB; core recombination site for the Gateway® BP reaction BP Clonase™
   3448..6651    +  CDS            PIK3CA: PK3CA_HUMAN - Experimental evidence at protein level: Swiss-Prot protein existence level 1. Phosphoinositide-3-kinase (PI3K) phosphorylates phosphatidylinositol (PI) and its phosphorylated derivatives at position 3 of the inositol ring to produce 3-phosphoinositides (PubMed:15135396, PubMed:23936502, PubMed:28676499). Uses ATP and PtdIns(4,5)P2 (phosphatidylinositol 4,5-bisphosphate) to generate phosphatidylinositol 3,4,5-trisphosphate (PIP3) (PubMed:15135396, PubMed:28676499). PIP3 plays a key role by recruiting PH domain- containing proteins to the membrane, including AKT1 and PDPK1, activat
   6656..6680    -  protein_bind   attB2: mutant version of attB; recombination site for the Gateway® BP reaction BP Clonase™
   6733..6774    +  CDS            V5 tag: epitope tag from simian virus 5
   6900..7362    +  misc_feature   IRES: internal ribosome entry site (IRES) of the encephalomyocarditis virus (EMCV)
   7376..7973    +  CDS            PuroR (fragment): puromycin N-acetyltransferase; pac from Streptomyces; confers resistance to puromycin
   7989..8577    +  misc_feature   WPRE: woodchuck hepatitis virus posttranscriptional regulatory element
   8585..8650    +  CDS            nef (fragment): NEF_HV1Z2 - Experimental evidence at protein level: Swiss-Prot protein existence level 1. Extracellular Nef protein targets CD4(+) T-lymphocytes for apoptosis by interacting with CXCR4 surface receptors. From Human immunodeficiency virus type 1 group M subtype D (isolate Z2/CDC-Z34) (HIV-1).
   8652..8885    +  LTR            3' LTR (ΔU3): self-inactivating 3' long terminal repeat (LTR) from HIV-1
   9090..9194    +  promoter       AmpR promoter: bla
   9195..10055   +  CDS            AmpR: β-lactamase; bla; confers resistance to ampicillin, carbenicillin, and related antibiotics
  10226..10814   +  rep_origin     ori: high-copy-number ColE1/pMB1/pBR322/pUC origin of replication
  10997..11051   +  CDS            lacI (fragment): lac repressor; lacI; The lac repressor binds to the lac operator to inhibit transcription in E. coli. This inhibition can be relieved by adding lactose or isopropyl-β-D-thiogalactopyranoside (IPTG).
  11057..11150   +  rep_origin     SV40 ori (fragment): SV40 origin of replication
  11175..11212   +  CDS            lacI (fragment): lac repressor; lacI; The lac repressor binds to the lac operator to inhibit transcription in E. coli. This inhibition can be relieved by adding lactose or isopropyl-β-D-thiogalactopyranoside (IPTG).
  11225..11246   +  protein_bind   CAP binding site: CAP binding activates transcription in the presence of cAMP. E. coli catabolite activator protein
  11261..11291   +  promoter       lac promoter: promoter for the E. coli lac operon
  11295..11317   +  protein_bind   lac operator (fragment): The lac repressor binds to the lac operator to inhibit transcription in E. coli. This inhibition can be relieved by adding lactose or isopropyl-β-D-thiogalactopyranoside (IPTG). lac repressor encoded by lacI
  11349..11432   +  polyA_signal   SV40 poly(A) signal (fragment): SV40 polyadenylation signal
  11599..329     +  CDS            nef (fragment) (across the origin): NEF_HV1BR - Experimental evidence at protein level: Swiss-Prot protein existence level 1. Extracellular Nef protein targets CD4(+) T-lymphocytes for apoptosis by interacting with CXCR4 surface receptors (PubMed:14990729). From Human immunodeficiency virus type 1 group M subtype B (isolate BRU/LAI) (HIV-1).
