[The description below was written by a language model from this plasmid's Addgene catalogue record and pLannotate feature annotations shown in this document.]
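Description:
pHAGE-PIK3CA-M1043I is an HIV-1-derived lentiviral expression plasmid of about 11.6 kb, built on the pHAGE backbone, that carries human PIK3CA, the p110-alpha catalytic subunit of phosphoinositide 3-kinase, with the M1043I substitution. In bacteria it is maintained through a high-copy ColE1/pUC-type origin and selected with ampicillin via the beta-lactamase gene. The viral portion contains a truncated 5' LTR, the Ψ packaging signal with an adjoining gag fragment, the Rev response element for Rev-dependent nuclear export of the genomic RNA, the cPPT/CTS element, and a U3-deleted 3' LTR. The deleted 3' LTR makes the integrated provirus self-inactivating. Short nef, Rev, lacI, SV40 origin and SV40 poly(A) fragments in the annotation appear to be backbone remnants rather than functional parts.

Within the provirus, the constitutive human EF-1α promoter drives the PIK3CA open reading frame, which is flanked by attB1 and attB2 sites, consistent with the recorded Gateway cloning method. A V5 epitope tag lies just downstream of attB2, but the record does not say whether it is translated in frame with the insert, which would require the absence of a native stop codon. An EMCV IRES follows and allows translation of puromycin N-acetyltransferase from the same transcript, so transduced cells can be selected with puromycin. A WPRE ahead of the 3' LTR enhances transcript expression. The stated purpose is lentiviral expression of the M1043I variant. The plasmid comes from a study on the systematic functional annotation of somatic cancer mutations, which suggests its use in stable expression assays of how this mutation affects PI3K-dependent signalling and cell behaviour.
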