Addgene plasmid #116510: pHAGE-PIK3CA-M1043I
Purpose: Lentiviral expression of PIK3CA M1043I
Depositing lab: Gordon Mills & Kenneth Scott. Depositing organization: Baylor College of Medicine. Publication: Systematic Functional Annotation of Somatic Mutations in Cancer. Ng PK, Li J, Jeong KJ, Shao S, Chen H, Tsang YH, Sengupta S, Wang Z, Bhavana VH, Tran R, Soewito S, Minussi DC, Moreno D, Kong K, Dogruluk T, Lu H, Gao J, Tokheim C, Zhou DC, Johnson AM, Zeng J, Ip CKM, Ju Z, Wester M, Yu S, Li Y, Vellano CP, Schultz N, Karchin R, Ding L, Lu Y, Cheung LWT, Chen K, Shaw KR, Meric-Bernstam F, Scott KL, Yi S, Sahni N, Liang H, Mills GB. Cancer Cell. 2018 Mar 12;33(3):450-462.e10. doi: 10.1016/j.ccell.2018.01.021. PubMed 29533785.
Backbone
  Vector backbone: pHAGE
  Vector type: Lentiviral
Growth in bacteria
  Bacterial resistance: Ampicillin, 100 μg/mL
  Growth temperature: 37°C
  Growth strain: Stbl3
  Copy number: High Copy
Gene/Insert
  Gene/Insert name: PIK3CA
  Species: H. sapiens (human)
  Mutation: M1043I
  Entrez Gene: PIK3CA (a.k.a. CCM4, CLAPO, CLOVE, CWS5, HMH, MCAP, MCM, MCMTC, PI3K, PI3K-alpha, p110-alpha)
  Cloning method: Gateway Cloning
Terms and licenses: Academic/Nonprofit Terms; Industry Terms: Not Available to Industry
How to cite: pHAGE-PIK3CA-M1043I was a gift from Gordon Mills & Kenneth Scott (Addgene plasmid # 116510 ; http://n2t.net/addgene:116510 ; RRID:Addgene_116510)
