>Addgene plasmid #116510 | pHAGE-PIK3CA-M1043I | depositor partial sequence | sequence record 219384 | insert
ATGCCTCCACGACCATCATCAGGTGAACTGTGGGGCATCCACTTGATGCCCCCAAGAATCCTAGTAGAAT
GTTTACTACCAAATGGAATGATAGTGACTTTAGAATGCCTCCGTGAGGCTACATTAATAACCATAAAGCA
TGAACTATTTAAAGAAGCAAGAAAATACCCCCTCCATCAACTTCTTCAAGATGAATCTTCTTACATTTTC
GTAAGTGTTACTCAAGAAGCAGAAAGGGAAGAATTTTTTGATGAAACAAGACGACTTTGTGACCTTCGGC
TTTTTCAACCCTTTTTAAAAGTAATTGAACCAGTAGGCAACCGTGAAGAAAAGATCCTCAATCGAGAAAT
TGGTTTTGCTATCGGCATGCCAGTGTGTGAATTTGATATGGTTAAAGATCCAGAAGTACAGGACTTCCGA
AGAAATATTCTGAACGTTTGTAAAGAAGCTGTGGATCTTAGGGACCTCAATTCACCTCATAGTAGAGCAA
TGTATGTCTATCCTCCAAATGTAGAATCTTCACCAGAATTGCCAAAGCACATATATAATAAATTAGATAA
AGGGCAAATAATAGTGGTGATCTGGGTAATAGTTTCTCCAAATAATGACAAGCAGAAGTATACTCTGAAA
ATCAACCATGACTGTGTACCAGAACAAGTAATTGCTGAAGCAATCAGGAAAAAAACTCGAAGTATGTTGC
TATCCTCTGAACAACTAAAACTCTGTGTTTTAGAATATCAGGGCAAGTATATTTTAAAAGTGTGTGGATG
TGATGAATACTTCCTAGAAAAATATCCTCTGAGTCAGTATAAGTATATAAGAAGCTGTATAATGCTTGGG
AGGATGCCCAATTTGATGTTGATGGCTAAAGAAAGCCTTTATTCTCAACTGCCAATGGACTGTTTTACAA
TGCCATCTTATTCCAGACGCATTTCCACAGCTACACCATATATGAATGGAGAAACATCTACAAAATCCCT
TTGGGTTATAAATAGTGCACTCAGAATAAAAATTCTTTGTGCAACCTACGTGAATGTAAATATTCGAGAC
ATTGATAAGATCTATGTTCGAACAGGTATCTACCATGGAGGAGAACCCTTATGTGACAATGTGAACACTC
AAAGAGTACCTTGTTCCAATCCCAGGTGGAATGAATGGCTGAATTATGATATATACATTCCTGATCTTCC
TCGTGCTGCTCGACTTTGCCTTTCCATTTGCTCTGTTAAAGGCCGAAAGGGTGCTAAAGAGGAACACTGT
CCATTGGCATGGGGAAATATAAACTTGTTTGATTACACAGACACTCTAGTATCTGGAAAAATGGCTTTGA
ATCTTTGGCCAGTACCTCATGGATTAGAAGATTTGCTGAACCCTATTGGTGTTACTGGATCAAATCCAAA
TAAAGAAACTCCATGCTTAGAGTTGGAGTTTGACTGGTTCAGCAGTGTGGTAAAGTTCCCAGATATGTCA
GTGATTGAAGAGCATGCCAATTGGTCTGTATCCCGAGAAGCAGGATTTAGCTATTCCCACGCAGGACTGA
GTAACAGACTAGCTAGAGACAATGAATTAAGGGAAAATGACAAAGAACAGCTCAAAGCAATTTCTACACG
AGATCCTCTCTCTGAAATCACTGAGCAGGAGAAAGATTTTCTATGGAGTCACAGACACTATTGTGTAACT
ATCCCCGAAATTCTACCCAAATTGCTTCTGTCTGTTAAATGGAATTCTAGAGATGAAGTAGCCCAGATGT
ATTGCTTGGTAAAAGATTGGCCTCCAATCAAACCTGAACAGGCTATGGAACTTCTGGACTGTAATTACCC
AGATCCTATGGTTCGAGGTTTTGCTGTTCGGTGCTTGGAAAAATATTTAACAGATGACAAACTTTCTCAG
TATTTAATTCAGCTAGTACAGGTCCTAAAATATGAACAATATTTGGATAACTTGCTTGTGAGATTTTTAC
TGAAGAAAGCATTGACTAATCAAAGGATTGGGCACTTTTTCTTTTGGCATTTAAAATCTGAGATGCACAA
TAAAACAGTTAGCCAGAGGTTTGGCCTGCTTTTGGAGTCCTATTGTCGTGCATGTGGGATGTATTTGAAG
CACCTGAATAGGCAAGTCGAGGCAATGGAAAAGCTCATTAACTTAACTGACATTCTCAAACAGGAGAAGA
AGGATGAAACACAAAAGGTACAGATGAAGTTTTTAGTTGAGCAAATGAGGCGACCAGATTTCATGGATGC
TCTACAGGGCTTTCTGTCTCCTCTAAACCCTGCTCATCAACTAGGAAACCTCAGGCTTGAAGAGTGTCGA
ATTATGTCCTCTGCAAAAAGGCCACTGTGGTTGAATTGGGAGAACCCAGACATCATGTCAGAGTTACTGT
TTCAGAACAATGAGATCATCTTTAAAAATGGGGATGATTTACGGCAAGATATGCTAACACTTCAAATTAT
TCGTATTATGGAAAATATCTGGCAAAATCAAGGTCTTGATCTTCGAATGTTACCTTATGGTTGTCTGTCA
ATCGGTGACTGTGTGGGACTTATTGAGGTGGTGCGAAATTCTCACACTATTATGCAAATTCAGTGCAAAG
GCGGCTTGAAAGGTGCACTGCAGTTCAACAGCCACACACTACATCAGTGGCTCAAAGACAAGAACAAAGG
AGAAATATATGATGCAGCCATTGACCTGTTTACACGTTCATGTGCTGGATACTGTGTAGCTACCTTCATT
TTGGGAATTGGAGATCGTCACAATAGTAACATCATGGTGAAAGACGATGGACAACTGTTTCATATAGATT
TTGGACACTTTTTGGATCACAAGAAGAAAAAATTTGGTTATAAACGAGAACGTGTGCCATTTGTTTTGAC
ACAGGATTTCTTAATAGTGATTAGTAAAGGAGCCCAAGAATGCACAAAGACAAGAGAATTTGAGAGGTTT
CAGGAGATGTGTTACAAGGCTTATCTAGCTATTCGACAGCATGCCAATCTCTTCATAAATCTTTTCTCAA
TGATGCTTGGCTCTGGAATGCCAGAACTACAATCTTTTGATGACATTGCATACATTCGAAAGACCCTAGC
CTTAGATAAAACTGAGCAAGAGGCTTTGGAGTATTTCATGAAACAAATAAATGATGCACATCATGGTGGC
TGGACAACAAAAATGGATTGGATCTTCCACACAATTAAACAGCATGCATTGAACTGA
